Addgene plasmid #12289: pCMV-HA-MyD88-FW/AA
Depositing lab: Bruce Beutler. Publication: Details of Toll-like receptor:adapter interaction revealed by germ-line mutagenesis. Jiang Z, Georgel P, Li C, Choe J, Crozat K, Rutschmann S, Du X, Bigby T, Mudd S, Sovath S, Wilson IA, Olson A, Beutler B. Proc Natl Acad Sci U S A. 2006 Jul 18. 103(29):10961-6. 10.1073/pnas.0603804103 PubMed 16832055.
Backbone
  Vector backbone: pCMV
  Backbone size w/o insert (bp): 4700
  Vector type: Mammalian Expression
Growth in bacteria
  Bacterial resistance: Ampicillin, 100 μg/mL
  Growth temperature: 37°C
  Growth strain: DH5alpha
  Copy number: High Copy
Gene/Insert
  Gene/Insert name: MyD88
  Species: H. sapiens (human)
  Insert size (bp): 891
  Mutation: F285A/W286A
  Entrez Gene: MYD88 (a.k.a. IMD68, MYD88D, WM1)
  Tag / fusion protein: HA (N terminal on backbone)
  Cloning method: Restriction Enzyme; 5′ cloning site Not I (not destroyed); 3′ cloning site Sal I (not destroyed)
  Sequencing primers: 5′ ggatcctatccatatgacgtt
Terms and licenses: Academic/Nonprofit Terms; Industry Terms: Not Available to Industry
Depositor comments: Addgene's sequencing results indicate the MyD88 insert starts at aa15 when compared to GenBank reference sequence NP_002459.2 (MyD88 isoform 2)
How to cite: pCMV-HA-MyD88-FW/AA was a gift from Bruce Beutler (Addgene plasmid # 12289 ; http://n2t.net/addgene:12289 ; RRID:Addgene_12289)
