[The description below was written by a language model from this plasmid's Addgene catalogue record.]
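Description:
pCMV-HA-MyD88-FW/AA is a mammalian expression plasmid built on a pCMV backbone of about 4.7 kb. It is maintained as a high-copy plasmid in E. coli under ampicillin selection. The record names neither the bacterial origin of replication nor any mammalian selection marker. As the backbone name implies, expression in transfected mammalian cells is presumably driven by the cytomegalovirus immediate-early promoter, a strong constitutive element, though no feature table is available to confirm the exact regulatory layout.

The insert is an 891 bp human MYD88 coding sequence cloned between NotI and SalI sites, both of which remain intact. It sits in frame with an HA epitope tag supplied by the backbone at the N terminus, which allows detection or immunoprecipitation of the protein with anti-HA antibodies. MyD88 is the adapter protein that couples most Toll-like receptors and IL-1 family receptors to downstream signalling. This version carries a double alanine substitution, F285A/W286A, which gives the construct the "FW/AA" in its name. Repository sequencing indicates that the insert begins at amino acid 15 relative to the MyD88 isoform 2 reference protein, so the encoded protein lacks the extreme N terminus of that reference.

The associated study examined how Toll-like receptors and their adapters interact, using germ-line mutagenesis. The plasmid is therefore suited to expressing a tagged mutant MyD88 in cultured cells for comparison with the wild-type adapter in signalling or protein interaction assays. The record does not describe the functional consequence of the mutation.
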