>Addgene plasmid #12289 | pCMV-HA-MyD88-FW/AA | addgene partial sequence | sequence record 19040 | 12289 with CMV-F
AGCGAGCTGTTAGTGAACCGTCAGATCGCCTGGAGACGCCATCCACGCTGTTTTGACCTCCATAGAAGAC
ACCGGGACCGATCCAGCCTCCGCGGCCGGGAACGGTGCATTGGAACGCGGATTCCCCGTGCCAAGAGTGA
CGTAAGTACCGCCTATAGAGTCTATAGGCCCACCCCCTTGGCTTCGTTAGAACGCGGCTACAATTAATAC
ATAACCTTATGTATCATACACATACGATTTAGGTGACACTATAGAATAACATCCACTTTGCCTTTCTCTC
CACAGGTGTCCACTCCCAGGTCCAACTGCACCTCGGTTCTATCGATATGGGCCGCATCTTTTACCCATAC
GATGTTCCTGACTATGCGGGCTATCCCTATGACGTCCCGGACTATGCAGGATCCTATCCATATGACGTTC
CAGATTACGCTGCTCAGCGCGAATTCGCGGCCGCAGCTGCAGGAGGTCCCGGCGCGGGGTCTGCGGCCCC
GGTCTCCTCCACATCCTCCCTTCCCCTGGCTGCTCTCAACATGCGAGTGCGGCGCCGCCTGTCTCTGTTC
TTGAACGTGCGGACACAGGTGGCGGCCGACTGGACCGCGCTGGCGGAGGAGATGGACTTTGAGTACTTGG
AGATCCGGCAACTGGAGACACAAGCGGACCCCACTGGCAGGCTGCTGGACGCCTGGCAGGGACGCCCTGG
CGCCTCTGTAGGCCGACTGCTCGAGCTGCTTACCAAGCTGGGCCGCGACGACGTGCTGCTGGAGCTGGGA
CCCAGCATTGAGGAGGATTGCCAAAAGTATATCTTGAAAGCAGCAGCAGGAGGAGGCTGAGAAGCCTTTA
CAGGTGGCCGTGAANGATGNCAGAAGAATGNGANACATNNCCTGGANCNANCNAANTTGATGACCCCTGG
GGNAANGCNGAAGNTNCAAGCCTTCTNGATTGGCCCNCGAA
