>Addgene plasmid #12289 | pCMV-HA-MyD88-FW/AA | addgene partial sequence | sequence record 56212 | SP6 5'-ATTTAGGTGACACTATAG-3'
CACTCCCAGGTCCAACTGCACCTCGGTTCTATCGATATGGGCCGCATCTTTTACCCATACGATGTTCCTG
ACTATGCGGGCTATCCCTATGACGTCCCGGACTATGCAGGATCCTATCCATATGACGTTCCAGATTACGC
TGCTCAGCGCGAATTCGCGGCCGCAGCTGCAGGAGGTCCCGGCGCGGGGTCTGCGGCCCCGGTCTCCTCC
ACATCCTCCCTTCCCCTGGCTGCTCTCAACATGCGAGTGCGGCGCCGCCTGTCTCTGTTCTTGAACGTGC
GGACACAGGTGGCGGCCGACTGGACCGCGCTGGCGGAGGAGATGGACTTTGAGTACTTGGAGATCCGGCA
ACTGGAGACACAAGCGGACCCCACTGGCAGGCTGCTGGACGCCTGGCAGGGACGCCCTGGCGCCTCTGTA
GGCCGACTGCTCGAGCTGCTTACCAAGCTGGGCCGCGACGACGTGCTGCTGGAGCTGGGACCCAGCATTG
AGGAGGATTGCCAAAAGTATATCTTGAAGCAGCAGCAGGAGGAGGCTGAGAAGCCTTTACAGGTGGCCGC
TGTAGACAGCAGTGTCCCACGGACAGCAGAGCTGGCGGGCATCACCACACTTGATGACCCCCTGGGGCAT
ATGCCTGAGCGTTTCGATGCCTTCATCTGCTATTGCCCCAGCGACATCCAGTTTGTGCAGGAGATGATCC
GGCAACTGGAACAGACAAACTATCGACTGAAGTTGTGTGTGTCTGACCGCGATGTCCTGCCTGGCACCTG
TGTCTGGTCTATTGCTAGTGAGCTCATCGAAAAGAGGTGCCGCCGGATGGTGGTGGTTGTCTCTGATGAT
TACCTGCAGAGCAAGGAATGTGACTTCCAGACCAAATTTGCACTCAGCCTCTCTCCAGGTGCCCATCA
