>Addgene plasmid #12289 | pCMV-HA-MyD88-FW/AA | addgene partial sequence | sequence record 56656 | EBV-rev 5'-GTGGTTTGTCCAAACTCATC-3'
ATTCGGCGCAGCACCATGGCCTGAAATAACCTCTGAAAGAGGAACTTGGTTAGGTACCTTCTGAGGCGGA
AAGAACCAGCTGTGGAATGTGTGTCAGTTAGGGTGTGGAAAGTCCCCAGGCTCCCCAGCAGGCAGAAGTA
TGCAAAGCATGCATCTCAATTAGTCAGCAACCAGGTGTGGAAAGTCCCCAGGCTCCCCAGCAGGCAGAAG
TATGCAAAGCATGCATCTCAATTAGTCAGCAACCATAGTCCCGCCCCTAACTCCGCCCATCCCGCCCCTA
ACTCCGCCCAGTTCCGCCCATTCTCCGCCCCATGGCTGACTAATTTTTTTTATTTATGCAGAGGCCGAGG
CCGCCTCGGCCTCTGAGCTATTCCAGAAGTAGTGAGGAGGCTTTTTTGGAGGCCTAGGCTTTTGCAAAAA
GCTGTTAACAGCTTGGCACTGGCCGTCGTTTTACAACGTCGTGACTGGGAAAACCCTGGCGTTACCCAAC
TTAATCGCCTTGCAGCACATCCCCCTTTCGCCAGCTGGCGTAATAGCGAAGAGGCCCGCACCGATCGCCC
TTCCCAACAGTTGCGCAGCCTGAATGGCGAATGGCGCCTGATGCGGTATTTTCTCCTTACGCATCTGTGC
GGTATTTCACACCGCATA
[142 nt withheld, positions 649-790]
C
[109 nt withheld, positions 792-900]
