>Addgene plasmid #12289 | pCMV-HA-MyD88-FW/AA | addgene partial sequence | sequence record 56936 | SV40pA-R 5'-GAAATTTGTGATGCTATTGC-3'
AGTTGGGCCATGGCGGCCAAGCTTCTGCAGCCCGGGTCTAGAGTCGACTCAGGGCAGGGACAAGGCCTTG
GCAAGGCGAGTCGCGGCCCAAGATTTGGTGCAGGGGTTGGTGTAGTCGCAGACAGTGATGAACCTCAGGA
TGCTGGGGAACTCTTTCTTCATTGCCTTGTACTTGATGGGGATCAGTCGCTTCTGATGGGCACCTGGAGA
GAGGCTGAGTGCAAATTTGGTCTGGAAGTCACATTCCTTGCTCTGCAGGTAATCATCAGAGACAACCACC
ACCATCCGGCGGCACCTCTTTTCGATGAGCTCACTAGCAATAGACCAGACACAGGTGCCAGGCAGGACAT
CGCGGTCAGACACACACAACTTCAGTCGATAGTTTGTCTGTTCCAGTTGCCGGATCATCTCCTGCACAAA
CTGGATGTCGCTGGGGCAATAGCAGATGAAGGCATCGAAACGCTCAGGCATATGCCCCAGGGGGTCATCA
AGTGTGGTGATGCCCGCCAGCTCTGCTGTCCGTGGGACACTGCTGTCTACAGCGGCCACCTGTAAAGGCT
TCTCAGCCTCCTCCTGCTGCTGCTTCAAGATATACTTTTGGCAATCCTCCTCAATGCTGGGTCCCAGCTC
CAGCAGCACGTCGTCGCGGCCCAGCTTGGTAAGCAGCTCGAGCAGTCGGCCTACAGAGGCGCCAGGGCGT
CCCTGCCAGGCGTCCAGCAGCCTGCCAGTGGGGTCCGCTTGTGTCTCCAGTTGCCGGATCTCCAAGTACT
CAAAGTCCATCTCCTCCGCCAGCGCGGTCCAGTCGGCCGCCACCTGTGTCCGCACGTTCAAGAACAGAGA
CAGGCGGCGCCGCACTCGCATGTTGAGAGCAGCCAGGGGAAGGGAGGATGTGGA
